>Addgene plasmid #68609 | pMpGWB218 | depositor full sequence | sequence record 121811 | pMpGWB218 sequence 12503 bps
TTTCACGCCCTTTTAAATATCCGATTATTCTAATAAACGCTCTTTTCTCTTAGGTTTACCCGCCAATATA
TCCTGTCAAACACTGATAGTTTAAACTGAAGGCGGGAAACGACAATCTGATCCAAGCTCAAGCTGCTCTA
GCATTCGCCATTCAGGCTGCGCAACTGTTGGGAAGGGCGATCGGTGCGGGCCTCTTCGCTATTACGCCAG
CTGGCGAAAGGGGGATGTGCTGCAAGGCGATTAAGTTGGGTAACGCCAGGGTTTTCCCAGTCACGACGTT
GTAAAACGACGGCCAGTGCCAAGCTTGGCCCGGGCAAATGAGTCACACACATTGTTGAGAGACATATCAA
AATAACTCAATTGTAAGGTAAGTTGATAGATTTCCCAGTTAAATGCATTATTTTAACAATATTTGTATCT
CAAATTTTCAAAATCATATCAAATTTGCAGATCTTGATGATGATTCACAACTCTGTCTTCGATTTTTGAT
TGTTAACGGGTATCGATATTTGGGTAACTTAAAAAGAATTTGCTAAAGATCTTAAAAAACAGATTAAAAA
AACCTTTCAAAATAGCTAATCCTTTAAATCCGTTTCACAATATAATGCTCATTGATGATAATCGAAAAGA
TTCCATTTTAAAGTGCATATAAATTGCTTAATTATCTCTTTCTGTCTCGTAATATTTTGTTCTCTCCTAT
TGGATCGGACCCGCATCTTCTCGATCAGTTCACTATACTAATATTTGGTCAACTTCAAGAGAGATTAGAA
CTTCGTTCTCCAAAGTGTAAAGGCCGACAAGCAGAAAAGGAAACTTCAATCAGAAGCCTTCTAGGTTTTC
CCGCGTCCCAAAAAGCGAAGGGAGGACGGGGAGGACGGTGAGGCCAGAAGAAGAAAGCAACAGTAAAATC
TCATGTGATTGCGTGCATGTCATGGATCTATGGGATGCTAGTCCACCGTTTGGAAGTATGTGCAGAAGGA
GAAAGGCGCGGGAGGCCAAAAGCGACTTCGGCCACCTCTCTACTTTCTAGAAAGTTTGCTCGCAGCTTGT
AATAAGCGCGGAAAAGGTACTCGAAAAACCGGAGCAATCGGTGTGGTATCAGCAGTCGGGTTCGCTAAAC
CTACGTCTTCTTATTTTGGAATGTTAAATTGAAAGGGCGTGCCGGCCCTAAGCACGGACGATGTGACAGA
CGGAGGAGTGTGAGCAATTCGGATGACGATGCTGGCCGGCAGTCACGACAAAGAGTCCGAAGGGGCATGG
ACAGGGCAATATATAAATGGAAAAGAGGCTTTGAATATTCCTAACCCTTCGTCGTCGGCCTCCCAACTTG
CCCTCGCATGCTGAATTGGCCGCCTATCTGCGAATGGCCGGCCGCCGACCCTAAGTCGCAATAACTTGAA
CGGAGCCGATGCAAAGTCCTTATCGAACGCTCGTTATTATAAACGGGGCAGACCTAGGTATTTAATTATA
TCAAAACCCTCCGCAATTTCGCTAATCATTCCCTAATTTCTTCTACTTTGGCGTCTAGTGCTGTGGTCGC
GCTTGCTCTCAAAGCTCGCTGGGAGGCAGTGGAGCGTCTGGCTTAAAATCGATCGCCGCAACCCTAGAGT
TCCTTTCACTTCTTTCTCTCTTGCGTGGAGAGCATCGACATCGAAGAGCTGCATCTTGTCTTCTGGTATG
CGCCTTGTGCCCTCGTCTCTGTACGTCGTTACGATTGCTCGATATTGTGATTGTCTAGACCTGAAACCCG
ACTGGAGCTTTTACGTGGTGTCGATTGGGGCCTCGAGCGAGTGATTTTTTAGGTTCGTTTTAGCCAAGTA
CATCCCACTTTGGTCAGTCCTGTTATCTCGGTAAGGTGTTCAGTTCGGTCTCTGGTGCGGAGGTGCCTCG
TAAGTTTCCTGCATGATAGATTTGTCTATCCTTGACTTGAAGAGGAGTCGAAGGTCAGCGAGGTTGGCTG
TGTGCTATGGACGTCGGTGCTCCTTGGTTCCGTGCTTCTATGGGTGTTGCCTCAACAGTATTGATGTGCC
TGCAGAAAGGTTGACTAGAGTTATCAACAAGTTTGTACAAAAAAGCTGAACGAGAAACGTAAAATGATAT
AAATATCAATATATTAAATTAGATTTTGCATAAAAAACAGACTACATAATACTGTAAAACACAACATATC
CAGTCACTATGGCGGCCCCTCGAGGGGCCGCATTAGGCACCCCAGGCTTTACACTTTATGCTTCCGGCTC
GTATAATGTGTGGATTTTGAGTTAGGATCCGGCGAGATTTTCAGGAGCTAAGGAAGCTAAAATGGAGAAA
AAAATCACTGGATATACCACCGTTGATATATCCCAATGGCATCGTAAAGAACATTTTGAGGCATTTCAGT
CAGTTGCTCAATGTACCTATAACCAGACCGTTCAGCTGGATATTACGGCCTTTTTAAAGACCGTAAAGAA
AAATAAGCACAAGTTTTATCCGGCCTTTATTCACATTCTTGCCCGCCTGATGAATGCTCATCCGGAATTC
CGTATGGCAATGAAAGACGGTGAGCTGGTGATATGGGATAGTGTTCACCCTTGTTACACCGTTTTCCATG
AGCAAACTGAAACGTTTTCATCGCTCTGGAGTGAATACCACGACGATTTCCGGCAGTTTCTACACATATA
TTCGCAAGATGTGGCGTGTTACGGTGAAAACCTGGCCTATTTCCCTAAAGGGTTTATTGAGAATATGTTT
TTCGTCTCAGCCAATCCCTGGGTGAGTTTCACCAGTTTTGATTTAAACGTGGCCAATATGGACAACTTCT
TCGCCCCCGTTTTCACCATGGGCAAATATTATACGCAAGGCGACAAGGTGCTGATGCCGCTGGCGATTCA
GGTTCATCATGCCGTCTGTGATGGCTTCCATGTCGGCAGAATGCTTAATGAATTACAACAGTACTGCGAT
GAGTGGCAGGGCGGGGCGTAAAGATCTGGATCCGGCTTACTAAAAGCCAGATAACAGTATGCGTATTTGC
GCGCTGATTTTTGCGGTATAAGAATATATACTGATATGTATACCCGAAGTATGTCAAAAAGAGGTGTGCT
ATGAAGCAGCGTATTACAGTGACAGTTGACAGCGACAGCTATCAGTTGCTCAAGGCATATATGATGTCAA
TATCTCCGGTCTGGTAAGCACAACCATGCAGAATGAAGCCCGTCGTCTGCGTGCCGAACGCTGGAAAGCG
GAAAATCAGGAAGGGATGGCTGAGGTCGCCCGGTTTATTGAAATGAACGGCTCTTTTGCTGACGAGAACA
GGGACTGGTGAAATGCAGTTTAAGGTTTACACCTATAAAAGAGAGAGCCGTTATCGTCTGTTTGTGGATG
TACAGAGTGATATTATTGACACGCCCGGGCGACGGATGGTGATCCCCCTGGCCAGTGCACGTCTGCTGTC
AGATAAAGTCTCCCGTGAACTTTACCCGGTGGTGCATATCGGGGATGAAAGCTGGCGCATGATGACCACC
GATATGGCCAGTGTGCCGGTCTCCGTTATCGGGGAAGAAGTGGCTGATCTCAGCCACCGCGAAAATGACA
TCAAAAACGCCATTAACCTGATGTTCTGGGGAATATAAATGTCAGGCTCCCTTATACACAGCCAGTCTGC
AGGTCGACCATAGTGACTGGATATGTTGTGTTTTACAGTATTATGTAGTCTGTTTTTTATGCAAAATCTA
ATTTAATATATTGATATTTATATCATTTTACGTTTCTCGTTCAGCTTTCTTGTACAAAGTGGTTGATAAC
AGCTTGGATTTGGATTTGGAGTTGCGCTTGGGATTCGCCTAGGCTTAGAGCTCGAATTTCCCCGATCGTT
CAAACATTTGGCAATAAAGTTTCTTAAGATTGAATCCTGTTGCCGGTCTTGCGATGATTATCATATAATT
TCTGTTGAATTACGTTAAGCATGTAATAATTAACATGTAATGCATGACGTTATTTATGAGATGGGTTTTT
ATGATTAGAGTCCCGCAATTATACATTTAATACGCGATAGAAAACAAAATATAGCGCGCAAACTAGGATA
AATTATCGCGCGCGGTGTCATCTATGTTACTAGATCGGGAATTGGTTCCGGAACCAATTCGTAATCATGG
TCATAGCTGTTTCCTGTGTGAAATTGTTATCCGCTCACAATTCCACACAACATACGAGCCGGAAGCATAA
AGTGTAAAGCCTGGGGTGCCTAATGAGTGAGCTAACTCACATTAGGCTGAATTAGGCGCGCCTATTTCTG
AATTCAACACATTGCGGACGTTTTTAATGTACTGAATTAACGCCGAATTAATTCGGGGGATCTGGATTTT
AGTACTGGATTTTGGTTTTAGGAATTAGATTTTATTGATAGAAGTATTTTACAAATACAAATACATACTA
AGGGTTTCTTATATGCTCAACACATGAGCGAAACCCTATAGGAACCCTAATTCCCTTATCTGGGAACTAC
TCACACATTATTATGGAGAAACTCGAGCTTGTCGATCGACTCTAGGCCGGGAAGCCGATCTCGGCTTGAA
CGAATTGTTAGGTGGCGGTACTTGGGTCGATATCAAAGTGCATCACTTCTTCCCGTATGCCCAACTTTGT
ATAGAGAGCCACTGCGGGATCGTCACCGTAATCTGCTTGCACGTAGATCACATAAGCACCAAGCGCGTTG
GCCTCATGCTTGAGGAGATTGATGAGCGCGGTGGCAATGCCCTGCCTCCGGTGCTCGCCGGAGACTGCGA
GATCATAGATATAGATCTCACTACGCGGCTGCTCAAACTTGGGCAGAACGTAAGCCGCGAGAGCGCCAAC
AACCGCTTCTTGGTCGAAGGCAGCAAGCGCGATGAATGTCTTACTACGGAGCAAGTTCCCGAGGTAATCG
GAGTCCGGCTGATGTTGGGAGTAGGTGGCTACGTCTCCGAACTCACGACCGAAAAGATCAAGAGCAGCCC
GCATGGATTTGACTTGGTCAGGGCCGAGCCTACATGTGCGAATGATGCCCATACTTGAGCCACCTAACTT
TGTTTTAGGGCGACTGCCCTGCTGCGTAACATCGTTGCTGCTGCGTACCATGGTCGATCGACAGATCTGC
GAAAGCTCGAGAGAGATAGATTTGTAGAGAGAGACTGGTGATTTCAGCGTGTCCTCTCCAAATGAAATGA
ACTTCCTTATATAGAGGAAGGGTCTTGCGAAGGATAGTGGGATTGTGCGTCATCCCTTACGTCAGTGGAG
ATATCACATCAATCCACTTGCTTTGAAGACGTGGTTGGAACGTCTTCTTTTTCCACGATGCTCCTCGTGG
GTGGGGGTCCATCTTTGGGACCACTGTCGGCAGAGGCATCTTGAACGATAGCCTTTCCTTTATCGCAATG
ATGGCATTTGTAGGTGCCACCTTCCTTTTCTACTGTCCTTTTGATGAAGTGACAGATAGCTGGGCAATGG
AATCCGAGGAGGTTTCCCGATATTACCCTTTGTTGAAAAGTCTCAATAGCCCTTTGGTCTTCTGAGACTG
TATCTTTGATATTCTTGGAGTAGACGAGAGTGTCGTGCTCCACCATGTTCACATCAATCCACTTGCTTTG
AAGACGTGGTTGGAACGTCTTCTTTTTCCACGATGCTCCTCGTGGGTGGGGGTCCATCTTTGGGACCACT
GTCGGCAGAGGCATCTTGAACGATAGCCTTTCCTTTATCGCAATGATGGCATTTGTAGGTGCCACCTTCC
TTTTCTACTGTCCTTTTGATGAAGTGACAGATAGCTGGGCAATGGAATCCGAGGAGGTTTCCCGATATTA
CCCTTTGTTGAAAAGTCTCAATAGCCCTTTGGTCTTCTGAGACTGTATCTTTGATATTCTTGGAGTAGAC
GAGAGTGTCGTGCTCCACCATGTTGGCAAGCTGCTCTAGCCAATACGCAAACCGAATTCAGAAATAAATT
CAGCCTAATTCGGCGTTAATTCAGTACATTAAAAACGTCCGCAATGTGTTATTAAGTTGTCTAAGCGTCA
ATTTGTTTACACCACAATATATCCTGCCACCAGCCAGCCAACAGCTCCCCGACCGGCAGCTCGGCACAAA
ATCACCACTCGATACAGGCAGCCCATCAGTCCGGGACGGCGTCAGCGGGAGAGCCGTTGTAAGGCGGCAG
ACTTTGCTCATGTTACCGATGCTATTCGGAAGAACGGCAACTAAGCTGCCGGGTTTGAAACACGGATGAT
CTCGCGGAGGGTAGCATGTTGATTGTAACGATGACAGAGCGTTGCTGCCTGTGATCAATTCGGGCACGAA
CCCAGTGGACATAAGCCTGTTCGGTTCGTAAGCTGTAATGCAAGTAGCGTATGCGCTCACGCAACTGGTC
CAGAACCTTGACCGAACGCAGCGGTGGTAACGGCGCAGTGGCGGTTTTCATGGCTTGTTATGACTGTTTT
TTTGGGGTACAGTCTATGCCTCGGGCATCCAAGCAGCAAGCGCGTTACGCCGTGGGTCGATGTTTGATGT
TATGGAGCAGCAACGATGTTACGCAGCAGGGCAGTCGCCCTAAAACAAAGTTAAACATCATGGGGGAAGC
GGTGATCGCCGAAGTATCGACTCAACTATCAGAGGTAGTTGGCGTCATCGAGCGCCATCTCGAACCGACG
TTGCTGGCCGTACATTTGTACGGCTCCGCAGTGGATGGCGGCCTGAAGCCACACAGTGATATTGATTTGC
TGGTTACGGTGACCGTAAGGCTTGATGAAACAACGCGGCGAGCTTTGATCAACGACCTTTTGGAAACTTC
GGCTTCCCCTGGAGAGAGCGAGATTCTCCGCGCTGTAGAAGTCACCATTGTTGTGCACGACGACATCATT
CCGTGGCGTTATCCAGCTAAGCGCGAACTGCAATTTGGAGAATGGCAGCGCAATGACATTCTTGCAGGTA
TCTTCGAGCCAGCCACGATCGACATTGATCTGGCTATCTTGCTGACAAAAGCAAGAGAACATAGCGTTGC
CTTGGTAGGTCCAGCGGCGGAGGAACTCTTTGATCCGGTTCCTGAACAGGATCTATTTGAGGCGCTAAAT
GAAACCTTAACGCTATGGAACTCGCCGCCCGACTGGGCTGGCGATGAGCGAAATGTAGTGCTTACGTTGT
CCCGCATTTGGTACAGCGCAGTAACCGGCAAAATCGCGCCGAAGGATGTCGCTGCCGACTGGGCAATGGA
GCGCCTGCCGGCCCAGTATCAGCCCGTCATACTTGAAGCTAGACAGGCTTATCTTGGACAAGAAGAAGAT
CGCTTGGCCTCGCGCGCAGATCAGTTGGAAGAATTTGTCCACTACGTGAAAGGCGAGATCACCAAGGTAG
TCGGCAAATAATGTCTAGCTAGAAATTCGTTCAAGCCGACGCCGCTTCGCGGCGCGGCTTAACTCAAGCG
TTAGATGCACTAAGCACATAATTGCTCACAGCCAAACTATCAGGTCAAGTCTGCTTTTATTATTTTTAAG
CGTGCATAATAAGCCCTACACAAATTGGGAGATATATCATGCATGACCAAAATCCCTTAACGTGAGTTTT
CGTTCCACTGAGCGTCAGACCCCGTAGAAAAGATCAAAGGATCTTCTTGAGATCCTTTTTTTCTGCGCGT
AATCTGCTGCTTGCAAACAAAAAAACCACCGCTACCAGCGGTGGTTTGTTTGCCGGATCAAGAGCTACCA
ACTCTTTTTCCGAAGGTAACTGGCTTCAGCAGAGCGCAGATACCAAATACTGTCCTTCTAGTGTAGCCGT
AGTTAGGCCACCACTTCAAGAACTCTGTAGCACCGCCTACATACCTCGCTCTGCTAATCCTGTTACCAGT
GGCTGCTGCCAGTGGCGATAAGTCGTGTCTTACCGGGTTGGACTCAAGACGATAGTTACCGGATAAGGCG
CAGCGGTCGGGCTGAACGGGGGGTTCGTGCACACAGCCCAGCTTGGAGCGAACGACCTACACCGAACTGA
GATACCTACAGCGTGAGCTATGAGAAAGCGCCACGCTTCCCGAAGGGAGAAAGGCGGACAGGTATCCGGT
AAGCGGCAGGGTCGGAACAGGAGAGCGCACGAGGGAGCTTCCAGGGGGAAACGCCTGGTATCTTTATAGT
CCTGTCGGGTTTCGCCACCTCTGACTTGAGCGTCGATTTTTGTGATGCTCGTCAGGGGGGCGGAGCCTAT
GGAAAAACGCCAGCAACGCGGCCTTTTTACGGTTCCTGGCCTTTTGCTGGCCTTTTGCTCACATGTTCTT
TCCTGCGTTATCCCCTGATTCTGTGGATAACCGTATTACCGCCTTTGAGTGAGCTGATACCGCTCGCCGC
AGCCGAACGACCGAGCGCAGCGAGTCAGTGAGCGAGGAAGCGGAAGAGCGCCTGATGCGGTATTTTCTCC
TTACGCATCTGTGCGGTATTTCACACCGCATATGGTGCACTCTCAGTACAATCTGCTCTGATGCCGCATA
GTTAAGCCAGTATACACTCCGCTATCGCTACGTGACTGGGTCATGGCTGCGCCCCGACACCCGCCAACAC
CCGCTGACGCGCCCTGACGGGCTTGTCTGCTCCCGGCATCCGCTTACAGACAAGCTGTGACCGTCTCCGG
GAGCTGCATGTGTCAGAGGTTTTCACCGTCATCACCGAAACGCGCGAGGCAGGGTGCCTTGATGTGGGCG
CCGGCGGTCGAGTGGCGACGGCGCGGCTTGTCCGCGCCCTGGTAGATTGCCTGGCCGTAGGCCAGCCATT
TTTGAGCGGCCAGCGGCCGCGATAGGCCGACGCGAAGCGGCGGGGCGTAGGGAGCGCAGCGACCGAAGGG
TAGGCGCTTTTTGCAGCTCTTCGGCTGTGCGCTGGCCAGACAGTTATGCACAGGCCAGGCGGGTTTTAAG
AGTTTTAATAAGTTTTAAAGAGTTTTAGGCGGAAAAATCGCCTTTTTTCTCTTTTATATCAGTCACTTAC
ATGTGTGACCGGTTCCCAATGTACGGCTTTGGGTTCCCAATGTACGGGTTCCGGTTCCCAATGTACGGCT
TTGGGTTCCCAATGTACGTGCTATCCACAGGAAAGAGACCTTTTCGACCTTTTTCCCCTGCTAGGGCAAT
TTGCCCTAGCATCTGCTCCGTACATTAGGAACCGGCGGATGCTTCGCCCTCGATCAGGTTGCGGTAGCGC
ATGACTAGGATCGGGCCAGCCTGCCCCGCCTCCTCCTTCAAATCGTACTCCGGCAGGTCATTTGACCCGA
TCAGCTTGCGCACGGTGAAACAGAACTTCTTGAACTCTCCGGCGCTGCCACTGCGTTCGTAGATCGTCTT
GAACAACCATCTGGCTTCTGCCTTGCCTGCGGCGCGGCGTGCCAGGCGGTAGAGAAAACGGCCGATGCCG
GGATCGATCAAAAAGTAATCGGGGTGAACCGTCAGCACGTCCGGGTTCTTGCCTTCTGTGATCTCGCGGT
ACATCCAATCAGCTAGCTCGATCTCGATGTACTCCGGCCGCCCGGTTTCGCTCTTTACGATCTTGTAGCG
GCTAATCAAGGCTTCACCCTCGGATACCGTCACCAGGCGGCCGTTCTTGGCCTTCTTCGTACGCTGCATG
GCAACGTGCGTGGTGTTTAACCGAATGCAGGTTTCTACCAGGTCGTCTTTCTGCTTTCCGCCATCGGCTC
GCCGGCAGAACTTGAGTACGTCCGCAACGTGTGGACGGAACACGCGGCCGGGCTTGTCTCCCTTCCCTTC
CCGGTATCGGTTCATGGATTCGGTTAGATGGGAAACCGCCATCAGTACCAGGTCGTAATCCCACACACTG
GCCATGCCGGCCGGCCCTGCGGAAACCTCTACGTGCCCGTCTGGAAGCTCGTAGCGGATCACCTCGCCAG
CTCGTCGGTCACGCTTCGACAGACGGAAAACGGCCACGTCCATGATGCTGCGACTATCGCGGGTGCCCAC
GTCATAGAGCATCGGAACGAAAAAATCTGGTTGCTCGTCGCCCTTGGGCGGCTTCCTAATCGACGGCGCA
CCGGCTGCCGGCGGTTGCCGGGATTCTTTGCGGATTCGATCAGCGGCCGCTTGCCACGATTCACCGGGGC
GTGCTTCTGCCTCGATGCGTTGCCGCTGGGCGGCCTGCGCGGCCTTCAACTTCTCCACCAGGTCATCACC
CAGCGCCGCGCCGATTTGTACCGGGCCGGATGGTTTGCGACCGCTCACGCCGATTCCTCGGGCTTGGGGG
TTCCAGTGCCATTGCAGGGCCGGCAGACAACCCAGCCGCTTACGCCTGGCCAACCGCCCGTTCCTCCACA
CATGGGGCATTCCACGGCGTCGGTGCCTGGTTGTTCTTGATTTTCCATGCCGCCTCCTTTAGCCGCTAAA
ATTCATCTACTCATTTATTCATTTGCTCATTTACTCTGGTAGCTGCGCGATGTATTCAGATAGCAGCTCG
GTAATGGTCTTGCCTTGGCGTACCGCGTACATCTTCAGCTTGGTGTGATCCTCCGCCGGCAACTGAAAGT
TGACCCGCTTCATGGCTGGCGTGTCTGCCAGGCTGGCCAACGTTGCAGCCTTGCTGCTGCGTGCGCTCGG
ACGGCCGGCACTTAGCGTGTTTGTGCTTTTGCTCATTTTCTCTTTACCTCATTAACTCAAATGAGTTTTG
ATTTAATTTCAGCGGCCAGCGCCTGGACCTCGCGGGCAGCGTCGCCCTCGGGTTCTGATTCAAGAACGGT
TGTGCCGGCGGCGGCAGTGCCTGGGTAGCTCACGCGCTGCGTGATACGGGACTCAAGAATGGGCAGCTCG
TACCCGGCCAGCGCCTCGGCAACCTCACCGCCGATGCGCGTGCCTTTGATCGCCCGCGACACGACAAAGG
CCGCTTGTAGCCTTCCATCCGTGACCTCAATGCGCTGCTTAACCAGCTCCACCAGGTCGGCGGTGGCCCA
TATGTCGTAAGGGCTTGGCTGCACCGGAATCAGCACGAAGTCGGCTGCCTTGATCGCGGACACAGCCAAG
TCCGCCGCCTGGGGCGCTCCGTCGATCACTACGAAGTCGCGCCGGCCGATGGCCTTCACGTCGCGGTCAA
TCGTCGGGCGGTCGATGCCGACAACGGTTAGCGGTTGATCTTCCCGCACGGCCGCCCAATCGCGGGCACT
GCCCTGGGGATCGGAATCGACTAACAGAACATCGGCCCCGGCGAGTTGCAGGGCGCGGGCTAGATGGGTT
GCGATGGTCGTCTTGCCTGACCCGCCTTTCTGGTTAAGTACAGCGATAACCTTCATGCGTTCCCCTTGCG
TATTTGTTTATTTACTCATCGCATCATATACGCAGCGACCGCATGACGCAAGCTGTTTTACTCAAATACA
CATCACCTTTTTAGACGGCGGCGCTCGGTTTCTTCAGCGGCCAAGCTGGCCGGCCAGGCCGCCAGCTTGG
CATCAGACAAACCGGCCAGGATTTCATGCAGCCGCACGGTTGAGACGTGCGCGGGCGGCTCGAACACGTA
CCCGGCCGCGATCATCTCCGCCTCGATCTCTTCGGTAATGAAAAACGGTTCGTCCTGGCCGTCCTGGTGC
GGTTTCATGCTTGTTCCTCTTGGCGTTCATTCTCGGCGGCCGCCAGGGCGTCGGCCTCGGTCAATGCGTC
CTCACGGAAGGCACCGCGCCGCCTGGCCTCGGTGGGCGTCACTTCCTCGCTGCGCTCAAGTGCGCGGTAC
AGGGTCGAGCGATGCACGCCAAGCAGTGCAGCCGCCTCTTTCACGGTGCGGCCTTCCTGGTCGATCAGCT
CGCGGGCGTGCGCGATCTGTGCCGGGGTGAGGGTAGGGCGGGGGCCAAACTTCACGCCTCGGGCCTTGGC
GGCCTCGCGCCCGCTCCGGGTGCGGTCGATGATTAGGGAACGCTCGAACTCGGCAATGCCGGCGAACACG
GTCAACACCATGCGGCCGGCCGGCGTGGTGGTGTCGGCCCACGGCTCTGCCAGGCTACGCAGGCCCGCGC
CGGCCTCCTGGATGCGCTCGGCAATGTCCAGTAGGTCGCGGGTGCTGCGGGCCAGGCGGTCTAGCCTGGT
CACTGTCACAACGTCGCCAGGGCGTAGGTGGTCAAGCATCCTGGCCAGCTCCGGGCGGTCGCGCCTGGTG
CCGGTGATCTTCTCGGAAAACAGCTTGGTGCAGCCGGCCGCGTGCAGTTCGGCCCGTTGGTTGGTCAAGT
CCTGGTCGTCGGTGCTGACGCGGGCATAGCCCAGCAGGCCAGCGGCGGCGCTCTTGTTCATGGCGTAATG
TCTCCGGTTCTAGTCGCAAGTATTCTACTTTATGCGACTAAAACACGCGACAAGAAAACGCCAGGAAAAG
GGCAGGGCGGCAGCCTGTCGCGTAACTTAGGACTTGTGCGACATGTCGTTTTCAGAAGACGGCTGCACTG
AACGTCAGAAGCCGACTGCACTATAGCAGCGGAGGGGTTGGATCAAAGTACTTTGATCCCGAGGGGAACC
CTGTGGTTGGCATGCACATACAAATGGACGAACGGATAAACCT
Features (pLannotate 1.2.2; 27 found; start..end, strand, type, name):
     54..78      -  misc_feature   RB T-DNA repeat: right border repeat from nopaline C58 T-DNA
    144..298     -  CDS            lacZα (fragment): LacZα fragment of β-galactosidase; lacZ fragment
   2057..2181    +  protein_bind   attR1: mutant version of attR; recombination site for the Gateway® LR reaction LR Clonase™
   2218..2248    +  promoter       lac UV5 promoter: E. coli lac promoter with an "up" mutation
   2273..2301    +  promoter       cat promoter (fragment): promoter of the E. coli cat gene encoding chloramphenicol acetyltransferase
   2302..2961    +  CDS            CmR: chloramphenicol acetyltransferase; cat; confers resistance to chloramphenicol
   3140..3298    +  CDS            ccdA (fragment): CCDA_ECO57 - Also known as H, letA. Experimental evidence at protein level: Swiss-Prot protein existence level 1. Antitoxin component of a type II toxin-antitoxin (TA) system which inhibits the post-segregational killing (PSK) of plasmid-free cells, also referred to as a plasmid addiction system. Binds to and blocks the activity of CcdB; will also remove bound CcdB protein from the CcdB-GyrA complex by forming a CcdA-CcdB complex, a process termed rejuvenation. Functions as a transcriptional corepressor for the ccdAB operon, repression also requires CcdB (By similarity). From Escherichia coli
   3303..3605    +  CDS            ccdB: CCDB_ECOLI - Also known as G, letB, letD. Experimental evidence at protein level: Swiss-Prot protein existence level 1. Toxic component of a type II toxin-antitoxin (TA) system, functioning in plasmid maintainence. Responsible for the post- segregational killing (PSK) of plasmid-free cells, also referred to as a plasmid addiction system. Half-life of over 2 hours. Cell killing by CcdB is accompanied by filamentation, defects in chromosome and plasmid segregation, defects in cell division, formation of anucleate cells, decreased DNA synthesis and plasmid loss. Interferes with the activity of DN
   3649..3773    -  protein_bind   attR2: mutant version of attR; recombination site for the Gateway® LR reaction LR Clonase™
   3844..4096    +  terminator     NOS terminator: nopaline synthase terminator and poly(A) signal
   4152..4174    -  protein_bind   lac operator (fragment): The lac repressor binds to the lac operator to inhibit transcription in E. coli. This inhibition can be relieved by adding lactose or isopropyl-β-D-thiogalactopyranoside (IPTG). lac repressor encoded by lacI
   4178..4208    -  promoter       lac promoter: promoter for the E. coli lac operon
   4223..4244    -  protein_bind   CAP binding site: CAP binding activates transcription in the presence of cAMP. E. coli catabolite activator protein
   4329..4501    -  polyA_signal   CaMV poly(A) signal: cauliflower mosaic virus polyadenylation signal
   4558..5087    -  CDS            GmR (fragment): gentamycin acetyltransferase; aacC1; confers resistance to gentamycin
   5154..5830    -  promoter       CaMV 35S promoter (enhanced): cauliflower mosaic virus 35S promoter with a duplicated enhancer region
   6025..6049    -  misc_feature   LB T-DNA repeat: left border repeat from nopaline C58 T-DNA
   6308..6331    +  promoter       Pc promoter (fragment): intI1 (promoter lies within the coding sequence); class 1 integron promoter
   6507..6563    +  CDS            GmR (fragment): gentamycin acetyltransferase; aacC1; confers resistance to gentamycin
   6574..7361    +  CDS            SmR (fragment): aminoglycoside adenylyltransferase (Murphy, 1985); aadA; confers resistance to spectinomycin and streptomycin
   7607..8195    +  rep_origin     ori: high-copy-number ColE1/pMB1/pBR322/pUC origin of replication
   8381..8521    -  misc_feature   bom: basis of mobility region from pBR322
   8623..8662    -  CDS            rop (fragment): Rop protein, which maintains plasmids at low copy number; rop
   8865..9059    -  rep_origin     pVS1 oriV: origin of replication for the Pseudomonas plasmid pVS1 (Heeb et al., 2000)
   9125..10198   -  CDS            pVS1 RepA: replication protein from the Pseudomonas plasmid pVS1 (Heeb et al., 2000)
  10627..11256   -  CDS            pVS1 StaA: stability protein from the Pseudomonas plasmid pVS1 (Heeb et al., 2000)
  11816..12217   -  CDS            Y4CG_SINFN (fragment): Protein inferred from homology: Swiss-Prot protein existence level 3. From Sinorhizobium fredii (strain NBRC 101917 / NGR234).
