[The description below was written by a language model from this plasmid's Addgene catalogue record and pLannotate feature annotations shown in this document.]
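Description:
pMpGWB218 is an empty Gateway destination binary vector built on the pMpGWB200 backbone for Agrobacterium-mediated transformation of the liverwort Marchantia polymorpha, and also usable in other plants. The backbone outside the T-DNA carries a high-copy ColE1/pUC-type origin with the pBR322 bom region for E. coli. It also carries the pVS1 oriV, RepA and StaA functions that support replication and stable maintenance in Agrobacterium. An aadA gene confers spectinomycin resistance. Because the unrecombined Gateway cassette contains the chloramphenicol resistance gene and the ccdB toxin gene, the empty vector is maintained under chloramphenicol plus spectinomycin in a ccdB-tolerant strain (DB3.1).

Between the nopaline-type right and left T-DNA border repeats lie two units. The first is the expression cassette. According to the catalogue entry, the MpEF1alpha promoter sits upstream of the attR1–CmR–ccdB–attR2 cassette, and the coding sequence for SRDX, a modified EAR-motif plant repression domain, sits downstream, followed by the NOS terminator. The automated feature table does not annotate the promoter or the SRDX sequence, although unannotated stretches flank the attR sites where they would be expected. An LR reaction with an entry clone replaces the ccdB cassette with an open reading frame, producing a C-terminal SRDX fusion driven by the MpEF1alpha promoter. The second unit is the plant selection marker, a gentamicin acetyltransferase gene driven by an enhanced CaMV 35S promoter and ended by the CaMV poly(A) signal.

Fusing SRDX to a transcription factor is generally used to convert it into a dominant repressor. The vector is therefore suited to chimeric-repressor studies of transcription factor function in transgenic plants selected with gentamicin. It belongs to a vector series offering four different selection markers.
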