Addgene plasmid #68609: pMpGWB218
Purpose: (Empty Backbone) Gateway binary vector designed for transgenic research with Marchantia polymorpha as well as other plants
Depositing lab: Takayuki Kohchi. Depositing organization: Kyoto University, Graduate School of Biostudies. Publication: Development of Gateway Binary Vector Series with Four Different Selection Markers for the Liverwort Marchantia polymorpha. Ishizaki K, Nishihama R, Ueda M, Inoue K, Ishida S, Nishimura Y, Shikanai T, Kohchi T. PLoS One. 2015 Sep 25;10(9):e0138876. doi: 10.1371/journal.pone.0138876. eCollection 2015. PONE-D-15-25288 PubMed 26406247.
Backbone
  Vector backbone: pMpGWB200
  Backbone manufacturer: Kohchi Lab., Kyoto University
  Backbone size (bp): 9021
  Modifications to backbone: MpEF1alpha promoter and coding sequence for the modified EAR motif plant-specific repression domain showing strong repression activity (SRDX) are cloned upstream and downstream of the Gateway cassette, respectively.
  Vector type: Plant Expression
  Promoter: MpEF1alpha promoter
  Selectable markers: Gentamicin
  Tag / fusion protein: Modified EAR motif plant-specific repression domain showing strong repression activity (SRDX) (C terminal on insert)
Growth in bacteria
  Bacterial resistance: Chloramphenicol and Spectinomycin, 25 & 50 μg/mL
  Growth temperature: 37°C
  Growth strain: DB3.1
  Copy number: High Copy
Gene/Insert
  Cloning method: Gateway Cloning
Resource information
  A portion of this plasmid was derived from a plasmid made by: The Gateway cassette was provided by Tsuyoshi Nakagawa at Shimane University, Japan.
Terms and licenses: Academic/Nonprofit Terms; Industry Terms: Not Available to Industry
How to cite: pMpGWB218 was a gift from Takayuki Kohchi (Addgene plasmid # 68609 ; http://n2t.net/addgene:68609 ; RRID:Addgene_68609)
