>Addgene plasmid #68609 | pMpGWB218 | addgene partial sequence | sequence record 128256 | ccdB-Fwd 5'-GCATGATGACCACCGATATG-3'
GGGGAATATAAATGTCAGGCTCCCTTATACACAGCCAGTCTGCAGGTCGACCATAGTGACTGGATATGTT
GTGTTTTACAGTATTATGTAGTCTGTTTTTTATGCAAAATCTAATTTAATATATTGATATTTATATCATT
TTACGTTTCTCGTTCAGCTTTCTTGTANAAAGNGGTTGATAACAGCTTGGATTTGGATTTGGAGTTGCGC
TTGGGA
