>Addgene plasmid #68609 | pMpGWB218 | addgene partial sequence | sequence record 130143 | M13pUC-Fwd 5'-CCCAGTCACGACGTTGTAAAACG-3'
CACACATTGTTGAGAGACATATCAAAATAACTCAATTGTAAGGTAAGTTGATAGATTTCCCAGTTAAATG
CATTATTTTAACAATATTTGTATCTCAAATTTTCAAAATCATATCAAATTTGCAGATCTTGATGATGATT
CACAACTCTGTCTTCGATTTTTGATTGTTAACGGGTATCGATATTTGGGTAACTTAAAAAGAATTTGCTA
AAGATCTTAAAAAACAGATTAAAAAAACCTTTCAAAATAGCTAATCCTTTAAATCCGTTTCACAATATAA
TGCTCATTGATGATAATCGAAAAGATTCCATTTTAAAGTGCATATAAATTGCTTAATTATCTCTTTCTGT
CTCGTAATATTTTGTTCTCTCCTATTGGATCGGACCCGCATCTTCTCGATCAGTTCACTATACTAATATT
TGGTCAACTTCAAGAGAGATTAGAACTTCGTTCTCCAAAGTGTAAAGGCCGACAAGCAGAAAAGGAAACT
TCAATCAGAAGCCTTCTAGGTTTTCCCGCGTCCCAAAAAGCGAAGGGAGGACGGGGAGGACGGTGAGGCC
AGAAGAAGAAAGCAACAGTAAAATCTCATGTGATTGCGTGCATGTCATGGATCTATGGGATGCTAGTCCA
CCGTTTGGAAGTATGTGCAGAAGGAGAAAGGCGCGGGAGGCCAAAAGCGACTTCGGCCACCTCTCTACTT
